Addgene plasmid #8576: pBABE-puro SHP1 deltaP
Depositing lab: Ben Neel. Depositing organization: Beth Israel Deaconess Medical Center.
Backbone
  Vector backbone: pBABE-puro
  Backbone size w/o insert (bp): 5169
  Vector type: Mammalian Expression, Retroviral
  Selectable markers: Puromycin
Growth in bacteria
  Bacterial resistance: Ampicillin, 100 μg/mL
  Growth temperature: 37°C
  Growth strain: DH5alpha
  Copy number: High Copy
Gene/Insert
  Gene/Insert name: SHP1 (alt names: SH-PTP1; PTPN6)
  Species: H. sapiens (human)
  Insert size (bp): 2100
  Mutation: deltaP (deletion of phosphatase domain, amino acids 451-475)
  Entrez Gene: PTPN6 (a.k.a. HCP, HCPH, HPTP1C, PTP-1C, SH-PTP1, SHP-1, SHP-1L, SHP1)
  Cloning method: Restriction Enzyme; 5′ cloning site EcoRI (not destroyed); 3′ cloning site EcoRI (not destroyed)
  Sequencing primers: 5′ pBABE 5'
Terms and licenses: Academic/Nonprofit Terms; Industry Terms: Not Available to Industry
How to cite: pBABE-puro SHP1 deltaP was a gift from Ben Neel (Addgene plasmid # 8576 ; http://n2t.net/addgene:8576 ; RRID:Addgene_8576)
