[The description below was written by a language model from this plasmid's Addgene catalogue record.]
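Description:
pBABE-puro SHP1 deltaP is a retroviral mammalian expression plasmid built on the pBABE-puro backbone (about 5.2 kb without insert) and carrying a roughly 2.1 kb human SHP1 cDNA (PTPN6, also known as SH-PTP1). It is maintained in bacteria as a high-copy plasmid under ampicillin selection, and it provides puromycin resistance for selecting transduced or transfected mammalian cells. No feature table accompanies the record, so the regulatory elements are not itemised. In the standard pBABE design, the insert is transcribed from the Moloney murine leukemia virus 5′ LTR. The region between the LTRs, which includes a packaging signal, is assembled into retroviral particles when the plasmid is introduced into a packaging cell line. The puromycin resistance gene in that design is driven by an internal SV40 promoter.

The insert carries the "deltaP" mutation, recorded as a deletion within the phosphatase domain that removes amino acids 451–475. SHP1 is a cytoplasmic protein tyrosine phosphatase with two N-terminal SH2 domains followed by a catalytic domain. A small deletion in the catalytic region would be expected to impair enzymatic activity while leaving the SH2 domains intact, although the record does not describe the functional consequence. The cDNA was cloned into a single EcoRI site that is retained at both ends, so cloning was non-directional and the record does not state how insert orientation was confirmed. No epitope tag or reporter is listed. The record does not state an intended use, but the design suits stable retroviral expression of this mutant, for example for comparison with wild-type SHP1 in studies of tyrosine phosphatase signalling.
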