>Addgene plasmid #8576 | pBABE-puro SHP1 deltaP | addgene partial sequence | sequence record 17104 | 8576 with pBABE5'
CGGAAGCCCCCAGGATGGTGAGGTGGTTTCACCGAGACCTCAGTGGGCTGGATGCAGAGACCCTGCTCAA
GGGCCGAGGTGTCCACGGTAGCTTCCTGGCTCGGCCCAGTCGCAAGAACCAGGGTGACTTCTCGCTCTCC
GTCAGGGTGGGGGATCAGGTGACCCATATTCGGATCCAGAACTCAGGGGATTTCTATGACCTGTATGGAG
GGGAGAAGTTTGCCACTCTGACAGAGCTGGTGGAGTACTACGCTCAACAGAAGGGTGT
